Addgene plasmid #28114: DPP7 (3N0T)
Purpose: Bacterial expression for structure determination; may not be full ORF
Depositing lab: Cheryl Arrowsmith. Depositing organization: University of Toronto.
Backbone
  Vector backbone: pFHMSP-LIC-N (Addgene plasmid 26095)
  Backbone manufacturer: SGC
  Vector type: Bacterial Expression
Growth in bacteria
  Bacterial resistance: Ampicillin, 100 μg/mL
  Growth temperature: 37°C
  Growth strain: DH5alpha
  Copy number: High Copy
Gene/Insert
  Gene/Insert name: DPP7:SDC134-D09:C41107 (alt names: PDB: 3N0T; dipeptidyl peptidase 7, Peptidase domain)
  Species: H. sapiens (human)
  Insert size (bp): 1395
  Mutation: contains amino acid residues 28-492
  GenBank ID: BC011907
  Entrez Gene: DPP7 (a.k.a. QPP, DPP2, DPPII)
  Tag / fusion protein: His (N terminal on backbone)
  Cloning method: Restriction Enzyme; 5′ cloning site Ligation-independent cloning (unknown if destroyed); 3′ cloning site Ligation-independent cloning (unknown if destroyed)
  Sequencing primers: 5′ T7
Terms and licenses: Academic/Nonprofit Terms; Industry Terms
Depositor comments: PDB: 3NOT. http://www.thesgc.org/structures/3N0T/
How to cite: DPP7 (3N0T) was a gift from Cheryl Arrowsmith (Addgene plasmid # 28114 ; http://n2t.net/addgene:28114 ; RRID:Addgene_28114)
