[The description below was written by a language model from this plasmid's Addgene catalogue record.]
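Description:
DPP7 (3N0T) is a plasmid built on the pFHMSP-LIC-N backbone from the Structural Genomics Consortium, catalogued as a bacterial expression vector and intended for producing recombinant protein for structure determination. It is maintained as a high-copy plasmid in standard E. coli cloning strains under ampicillin selection. The record does not include a feature table, so the origin of replication, promoter and terminator are not explicitly stated. The listing of T7 as the 5′ sequencing primer indicates a T7 priming site upstream of the insert, but the promoter actually driving expression is not given.

The insert is a 1395 bp fragment of human DPP7 (dipeptidyl peptidase 7, also known as DPP2, DPPII or QPP), derived from a cDNA reference clone and covering amino acid residues 28–492, described as the peptidase domain. It is therefore a truncated construct rather than the full open reading frame, as the repository's purpose note cautions. Residues 1–27 are absent, and the record does not explain why this boundary was chosen. The fragment was inserted by ligation-independent cloning, which joins vector and insert through complementary single-stranded overhangs rather than restriction sites and ligase, even though the cloning method field nominally reads restriction enzyme. A His tag supplied by the backbone is fused to the N terminus, allowing purification by immobilized metal affinity chromatography.

The construct corresponds to a deposited crystal structure of the human DPP7 peptidase domain and is typically used to produce that domain for crystallography, or for related biochemical and biophysical work on the enzyme.
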