>Addgene plasmid #28114 | DPP7 (3N0T) | depositor partial sequence | sequence record 13314 | Author sequence
CCCGGCTTCCAGGAGCGCTTCTTCCAGCAGCGTCTGGACCACTTCAACTTCGAGCGCTTCGGCAACAAGA
CCTTCCCCCAGCGCTTCCTGGTGTCGGACAGGTTCTGGGTCCGGGGCGAGGGGCCCACCTTCTTCTACAC
TGGGAACGAGGGCGACGTGTGGGCCTTCGCCAACAACTCGGGCTTCGTCGCGGAGCTGGCGGCCGAGCGG
GGGGCTCTACTGGTCTTCGCGGAGCACCGCTACTACGGGAAGTCGCTGCCGTTCGGTGCGCAGTCCACGC
AGCGCGGGCACACGGAGCTGCTGACGGTGGAGCAGGCCCTGGCCGACTTCGCAGAGCTGCTCCGCGCGCT
ACGACGCGACCTCGGGGCCCAGGATGCCCCCGCCATCGCCTTCGGTGGAAGTTATGGGGGGATGCTCAGT
GCCTACCTGAGGATGAAGTATCCCCACCTGGTGGCGGGGGCGCTGGCGGCCAGCGCGCCCGTTCTAGCTG
TGGCAGGCCTCGGCGACTCCAACCAGTTCTTCCGGGACGTCACGGCGGACTTTGAGGGCCAGAGTCCCAA
ATGCACCCAGGGTGTGCGGGAAGCGTTCCGACAGATCAAGGACTTGTTCCTACAGGGAGCCTACGACACG
GTCCGCTGGGAGTTCGGCACCTGCCAGCCGCTGTCAGACGAGAAGGACCTGACCCAGCTCTTCATGTTCG
CCCGGAATGCCTTCACCGTGCTGGCCATGATGGACTACCCCTACCCCACTGACTTCCTGGGTCCCCTCCC
TGCCAACCCCGTCAAGGTGGGCTGTGATCGGCTGCTGAGTGAGGCCCAGAGGATCACGGGGCTGCGAGCA
CTGGCAGGGCTGGTCTACAACGCCTCGGGCTCCGAGCACTGCTACGACATCTACCGGCTCTACCACAGCT
GTGCTGACCCCACTGGCTGCGGCACCGGCCCCGACGCCAGGGCCTGGGACTACCAGGCCTGCACCGAGAT
CAACCTGACCTTCGCCAGCAACAATGTGACCGATATGTTCCCGGACCTGCCCTTCACTGACGAGCTCCGC
CAGCGGTACTGCCTGGACACCTGGGGCGTGTGGCCCCGGCCCGACTGGCTGCTGACCAGCTTCTGGGGGG
GTGATCTCAGAGCCGCCAGCAACATCATCTTCTCCAACGGGAACCTGGACCCCTGGGCAGGGGGCGGGAT
TCGGAGGAACCTGAGTGCCTCAGTCATCGCCGTCACCATCCAGGGGGGAGCGCACCACCTCGACCTCAGA
GCCTCCCACCCAGAAGATCCTGCTTCCGTGGTTGAGGCGCGGAAGCTGGAGGCCACCATCATCGGCGAGT
GGGTAAAGGCAGCCAGGCGTGAGCAGCAGCCAGCTCTGCGTGGGGGGCCCAGACTCAGCCTCTGA
