>Addgene plasmid #28114 | DPP7 (3N0T) | addgene partial sequence | sequence record 34438 | 28114 polyhedrin-fwd (5' AAATGATAACCATCTCGC 3')
AGTTTTGTAATAAAAAAACCTATAAATATTCCGGATTATTCATACCGTCCCACCATCGGGCGCGGATCTC
GGTCCGAAACCATGAAATTCTTAGTCAACGTTGCCCTTGTTTTTATGGTCGTATACATTTCTTACATCTA
TGCGGCCGCTCCGGAACATCACCATCACCATCACGATTACGATATCCCAACGACCGAAAACCTGTATTTT
CAGGGCGCCATGGATCCCGGCTTCCAGGAGCGCTTCTTCCAGCAGCGTCTGGACCACTTCAACTTCGAGC
GCTTCGGCAACAAGACCTTCCCCCAGCGCTTCCTGGTGTCGGACAGGTTCTGGGTCCGGGGCGAGGGGCC
CATCTTCTTCTACACTGGGAACGAGGGCGACGTGTGGGCCTTCGCCAACAACTCGGGCTTCGTCGCGGAG
CTGGCGGCCGAGCGGGGGGCTCTACTGGTCTTCGCGGAGCACCGCTACTACGGGAAGTCGCTGCCGTTCG
GTGCGCAGTCCACGCAGCGCGGGCACACGGAGCTGCTGACGGTGGAGCAGGCCCTGGCCGACTTCGCAGA
GCTGCTCCGCGCGCTACGACGCGACCTCGGGGCCCAGGATGCCCCCGCCATCGCCTTCGGTGGAAGTTAT
GGGGGGATGCTCAGTGCCTACCTGAGGATGAAGTATCCCCACCTGGTGGCGGGGGCGCTGGCGGCCAGCG
CGCCCGTTCTAGCTGTGGCAGGCCTCGGCGACTCCAACCAGTTCTTCCGGGACGTCACGGCGGACTTTGA
GGGCCAGAGTCCCAAATGCACCCAGGGTGTGCGGGAAGCGTTCCGACAGATCAAGGACTTGTTCCTAC
